>Addgene plasmid #214290 | pMAL-MBP-FRB-Cdc42/N12 | addgene full sequence | sequence record 422236 | Addgene NGS Result
CTCAAGGCGCACTCCCGTTCTGGATAATGTTTTTTGCGCCGACATCATAACGGTTCTGGCAAATATTCTG
AAATGAGCTGTTGACAATTAATCATCGGCTCGTATAATGTGTGGAATTGTGAGCGGATAACAATTTCACA
CAGGAAACAGCCAGTCCGTTTAGGTGTTTTCACGAGCAATTGACCAACAAGGACCATAGATTATGAAAAT
CGAAGAAGGTAAACTGGTAATCTGGATTAACGGCGATAAAGGCTATAACGGTCTCGCTGAAGTCGGTAAG
AAATTCGAGAAAGATACCGGAATTAAAGTCACCGTTGAGCATCCGGATAAACTGGAAGAGAAATTCCCAC
AGGTTGCGGCAACTGGCGATGGCCCTGACATTATCTTCTGGGCACACGACCGCTTTGGTGGCTACGCTCA
ATCTGGCCTGTTGGCTGAAATCACCCCGGACAAAGCGTTCCAGGACAAGCTGTATCCGTTTACCTGGGAT
GCCGTACGTTACAACGGCAAGCTGATTGCTTACCCGATCGCTGTTGAAGCGTTATCGCTGATTTATAACA
AAGATCTGCTGCCGAACCCGCCAAAAACCTGGGAAGAGATCCCGGCGCTGGATAAAGAACTGAAAGCGAA
AGGTAAGAGCGCGCTGATGTTCAACCTGCAAGAACCGTACTTCACCTGGCCGCTGATTGCTGCTGACGGG
GGTTATGCGTTCAAGTATGAAAACGGCAAGTACGACATTAAAGACGTGGGCGTGGATAACGCTGGCGCGA
AAGCGGGTCTGACCTTCCTGGTTGACCTGATTAAAAACAAACACATGAATGCAGACACCGATTACTCCAT
CGCAGAAGCTGCCTTTAATAAAGGCGAAACAGCGATGACCATCAACGGCCCGTGGGCATGGTCCAACATC
GACACCAGCAAAGTGAATTATGGTGTAACGGTACTGCCGACCTTCAAGGGTCAACCATCCAAACCGTTCG
TTGGCGTGCTGAGCGCAGGTATTAACGCCGCCAGTCCGAACAAAGAGCTGGCAAAAGAGTTCCTCGAAAA
CTATCTGCTGACTGATGAAGGTCTGGAAGCGGTTAATAAAGACAAACCGCTGGGTGCCGTAGCGCTGAAG
TCTTACGAGGAAGAGTTGGTGAAAGATCCGCGTATTGCCGCCACTATGGAAAACGCCCAGAAAGGTGAAA
TCATGCCGAACATCCCGCAGATGTCCGCTTTCTGGTATGCCGTGCGTACTGCGGTGATCAACGCCGCCAG
CGGTCGTCAGACTGTCGATGAAGCCCTGAAAGACGCGCAGACTAATTCGAGCTCGAACAACAACAACAAT
AACAATAACAACAACCTCGGGATCGAGGGAAGGATTTCACATATG
[270 nt withheld, positions 1376-1645]
CAGATCTCGTACGCGTCCCGGGGCGGTGGCTCATCTGGCGGAGGTGAGCTCCAGACAATTAAGTGTGTTG
TTGTGGGCGATGGTGCTTAAGGATCCGAATTCCCTGCAGGTAATCATCATCATCACCACCACTAAATAAG
CTTCAAATAAAACGAAAGGCTCAGTCGAAAGACTGGGCCTTTCGTTTTATCTGTTGTTTGTCGGTGAACG
CTCTCCTGAGTAGGACAAATCCGCCGGGAGCGGATTTGAACGTTGCGAAGCAACGGCCCGGAGGGTGGCG
GGCAGGACGCCCGCCATAAACTGCCAGGCATCAAATTAAGCAGAAGGCCATCCTGACGGATGGCCTTTTT
GCGTTTCTACAAACTCTTTCGGTCCGTTGTTTATTTTTCTAAATACATTCAAATATGTATCCGCTCATGA
GACAATAACCCTGATAAATGCTTCAATAATATTGAAAAAGGAAGAGTATGAGTATTCAACATTTCCGTGT
CGCCCTTATTCCCTTTTTTGCGGCATTTTGCCTTCCTGTTTTTGCTCACCCAGAAACGCTGGTGAAAGTA
AAAGATGCTGAAGATCAGTTGGGTGCACGAGTGGGTTACATCGAACTGGATCTCAACAGCGGTAAGATCC
TTGAGAGTTTTCGCCCCGAAGAACGTTTCCCAATGATGAGCACTTTTAAAGTTCTGCTATGTGGCGCGGT
ATTATCCCGTGTTGACGCCGGGCAAGAGCAACTCGGTCGCCGCATACACTATTCTCAGAATGACTTGGTT
GAGTACTCACCAGTCACAGAAAAGCATCTTACGGATGGCATGACAGTAAGAGAATTATGCAGTGCTGCCA
TAACCATGAGTGATAACACTGCGGCCAACTTACTTCTGACAACGATCGGAGGACCGAAGGAGCTAACCGC
TTTTTTGCACAACATGGGGGATCATGTAACTCGCCTTGATCGTTGGGAACCGGAGCTGAATGAAGCCATA
CCAAACGACGAGCGTGACACCACGATGCCTGTAGCAATGGCAACAACGTTGCGCAAACTATTAACTGGCG
AACTACTTACTCTAGCTTCCCGGCAACAATTAATAGACTGGATGGAGGCGGATAAAGTTGCAGGACCACT
TCTGCGCTCGGCCCTTCCGGCTGGCTGGTTTATTGCTGATAAATCTGGAGCCGGTGAGCGTGGGTCTCGC
GGTATCATTGCAGCACTGGGGCCAGATGGTAAGCCCTCCCGTATCGTAGTTATCTACACGACGGGGAGTC
AGGCAACTATGGATGAACGAAATAGACAGATCGCTGAGATAGGTGCCTCACTGATTAAGCATTGGTAACT
GTCAGACCAAGTTTACTCATATATACTTTAGATTGATTTCCTTAGGACTGAGCGTCAACCCCGTAGAAAA
GATCAAAGGATCTTCTTGAGATCCTTTTTTTCTGCGCGTAATCTGCTGCTTGCAAACAAAAAAACCACCG
CTACCAGCGGTGGTTTGTTTGCCGGATCAAGAGCTACCAACTCTTTTTCCGAAGGTAACTGGCTTCAGCA
GAGCGCAGATACCAAATACTGTCCTTCTAGTGTAGCCGTAGTTAGGCCACCACTTCAAGAACTCTGTAGC
ACCGCCTACATACCTCGCTCTGCTAATCCTGTTACCAGTGGCTGCTGCCAGTGGCGATAAGTCGTGTCTT
ACCGGGTTGGACTCAAGACGATAGTTACCGGATAAGGCGCAGCGGTCGGGCTGAACGGGGGGTTCGTGCA
CACAGCCCAGCTTGGAGCGAACGACCTACACCGAACTGAGATACCTACAGCGTGAGCTATGAGAAAGCGC
CACGCTTCCCGAAGGGAGAAAGGCGGACAGGTATCCGGTAAGCGGCAGGGTCGGAACAGGAGAGCGCACG
AGGGAGCTTCCAGGGGGAAACGCCTGGTATCTTTATAGTCCTGTCGGGTTTCGCCACCTCTGACTTGAGC
GTCGATTTTTGTGATGCTCGTCAGGGGGGCGGAGCCTATGGAAAAACGCCAGCAACGCGGCCTTTTTACG
GTTCCTGGCCTTTTGCTGGCCTTTTGCTCACATGTTCTTTCCTGCGTTATCCCCTGATTCTGTGGATAAC
CGTATTACCGCCTTTGAGTGAGCTGATACCGCTCGCCGCAGCCGAACGACCGAGCGCAGCGAGTCAGTGA
GCGAGGAAGCGGAAGAGCGCCTGATGCGGTATTTTCTCCTTACGCATCTGTGCGGTATTTCACACCGCAT
ATAAGGTGCACTGTGACTGGGTCATGGCTGCGCCCCGACACCCGCCAACACCCGCTGACGCGCCCTGACG
GGCTTGTCTGCTCCCGGCATCCGCTTACAGACAAGCTGTGACCGTCTCCGGGAGCTGCATGTGTCAGAGG
TTTTCACCGTCATCACCGAAACGCGCGAGGCAGCTGCGGTAAAGCTCATCAGCGTGGTCGTGCAGCGATT
CACAGATGTCTGCCTGTTCATCCGCGTCCAGCTCGTTGAGTTTCTCCAGAAGCGTTAATGTCTGGCTTCT
GATAAAGCGGGCCATGTTAAGGGCGGTTTTTTCCTGTTTGGTCACTGATGCCTCCGTGTAAGGGGGATTT
CTGTTCATGGGGGTAATGATACCGATGAAACGAGAGAGGATGCTCACGATACGGGTTACTGATGATGAAC
ATGCCCGGTTACTGGAACGTTGTGAGGGTAAACAACTGGCGGTATGGATGCGGCGGGACCAGAGAAAAAT
CACTCAGGGTCAATGCCAGCGCTTCGTTAATACAGATGTAGGTGTTCCACAGGGTAGCCAGCAGCATCCT
GCGATGCAGATCCGGAACATAATGGTGCAGGGCGCTGACTTCCGCGTTTCCAGACTTTACGAAACACGGA
AACCGAAGACCATTCATGTTGTTGCTCAGGTCGCAGACGTTTTGCAGCAGCAGTCGCTTCACGTTCGCTC
GCGTATCGGTGATTCATTCTGCTAACCAGTAAGGCAACCCCGCCAGCCTAGCCGGGTCCTCAACGACAGG
AGCACGATCATGCGCACCCGTGGCCAGGACCCAACGCTGCCCGAAATTCCGACACCATCGAATGGTGCAA
AACCTTTCGCGGTATGGCATGATAGCGCCCGGAAGAGAGTCAATTCAGGGTGGTGAATGTGAAACCAGTA
ACGTTATACGATGTCGCAGAGTATGCCGGTGTCTCTTATCAGACCGTTTCCCGCGTGGTGAACCAGGCCA
GCCACGTTTCTGCGAAAACGCGGGAAAAAGTGGAAGCGGCGATGGCGGAGCTGAATTACATTCCCAACCG
CGTGGCACAACAACTGGCGGGCAAACAGTCGTTGCTGATTGGCGTTGCCACCTCCAGTCTGGCCCTGCAC
GCGCCGTCGCAAATTGTCGCGGCGATTAAATCTCGCGCCGATCAACTGGGTGCCAGCGTGGTGGTGTCGA
TGGTAGAACGAAGCGGCGTCGAAGCCTGTAAAGCGGCGGTGCACAATCTTCTCGCGCAACGCGTCAGTGG
GCTGATCATTAACTATCCGCTGGATGACCAGGATGCCATTGCTGTGGAAGCTGCCTGCACTAATGTTCCG
GCGTTATTTCTTGATGTCTCTGACCAGACACCCATCAACAGTATTATTTTCTCCCATGAAGACGGTACGC
GACTGGGCGTGGAGCATCTGGTCGCATTGGGTCACCAGCAAATCGCGCTGTTAGCGGGCCCATTAAGTTC
TGTCTCGGCGCGTCTGCGTCTGGCTGGCTGGCATAAATATCTCACTCGCAATCAAATTCAGCCGATAGCG
GAACGGGAAGGCGACTGGAGTGCCATGTCCGGTTTTCAACAAACCATGCAAATGCTGAATGAGGGCATCG
TTCCCACTGCGATGCTGGTTGCCAACGATCAGATGGCGCTGGGCGCAATGCGCGCCATTACCGAGTCCGG
GCTGCGCGTTGGTGCGGATATTTCGGTAGTGGGATACGACGATACCGAAGACAGCTCATGTTATATCCCG
CCGTTAACCACCATCAAACAGGATTTTCGCCTGCTGGGGCAAACCAGCGTGGACCGCTTGCTGCAACTCT
CTCAGGGCCAGGCGGTGAAGGGCAATCAGCTGTTGCCCGTCTCACTGGTGAAAAGAAAAACCACCCTGGC
GCCCAATACACAAACCGCCTCTCCCCGCGCGTTGGCCGATTCATTAATGCAGCTGGCACGACAGGTTTCC
CGACTGGAAAGCGGGCAGTGAGCGCAACGCAATTAATGTAAGTTAGCTCACTCATTAGGCACAATTCTCA
TGTTTGACAGCTTATCATCGACTGCACGGTGCACCAATGCTTCTGGCGTCAGGCAGCCATCGGAAGCTGT
GGTATGGCTGTGCAGGTCGTAAATCACTGCATAATTCGTGTCG
Features (pLannotate 1.2.2; 18 found; start..end, strand, type, name):
     81..109     +  promoter       tac promoter: strong E. coli promoter; hybrid between the trp and lac UV5 promoters
    117..133     +  protein_bind   lac operator: The lac repressor binds to the lac operator to inhibit transcription in E. coli. This inhibition can be relieved by adding lactose or isopropyl-β-D-thiogalactopyranoside (IPTG). lac repressor encoded by lacI
    203..1303    +  CDS            MBP: maltose binding protein from E. coli; malE (mutated); This version of the gene does not encode a signal sequence, so MBP will remain in the cytosol.
   1376..1642    +  CDS            FRB (sequence withheld): FKBP-rapamycin binding domain of human FRAP
   1697..1732    +  CDS            Cdc42 (T17N) (fragment): dominant negative mutant of human Rho family small GTPase Cdc42
   1789..1875    +  terminator     rrnB T1 terminator: Escherichia coli rrnB; transcription terminator T1 from the E. coli rrnB gene
   1967..1994    +  terminator     rrnB T2 terminator: transcription terminator T2 from the E. coli rrnB gene
   2041..2112    +  promoter       AmpR promoter: bla
   2113..2973    +  CDS            AmpR: β-lactamase; bla; confers resistance to ampicillin, carbenicillin, and related antibiotics
   3061..3649    +  rep_origin     ori: high-copy-number ColE1/pMB1/pBR322/pUC origin of replication
   3835..3887    -  misc_feature   bom (fragment): basis of mobility region from pBR322
   3898..3917    -  misc_feature   bom (fragment): basis of mobility region from pBR322
   4019..4210    -  CDS            rop: Rop protein, which maintains plasmids at low copy number; rop
   4227..4607    +  CDS            YPB1_ECOLX: Protein predicted: Swiss-Prot protein existence level 4. From Escherichia coli.
   4706..4783    +  promoter       lacIq promoter: lacI (mutant); In the lacIq allele, a single base change in the promoter boosts expression of the lacI gene about 10-fold.
   4784..5866    +  CDS            lacI: lac repressor; lacI; The lac repressor binds to the lac operator to inhibit transcription in E. coli. This inhibition can be relieved by adding lactose or isopropyl-β-D-thiogalactopyranoside (IPTG).
   5879..5900    +  protein_bind   CAP binding site: CAP binding activates transcription in the presence of cAMP. E. coli catabolite activator protein
   5919..5936    +  promoter       tet promoter (fragment): E. coli promoter for tetracycline efflux protein gene
