[The description below was written by a language model from this plasmid's Addgene catalogue record and pLannotate feature annotations shown in this document.]
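Description:
pMAL-MBP-FRB-Cdc42/N12 is a bacterial expression plasmid built on the pMAL-c5X-His backbone, designed to produce a fragment of human Cdc42 fused to FRB and maltose-binding protein in E. coli. It is propagated through a ColE1/pMB1-type origin and selected with ampicillin via the β-lactamase (AmpR) gene. The catalogue lists it as high copy, although the sequenced record (about 6.0 kb) also carries the rop gene and remnants of the pBR322 bom region, elements typical of pBR322-derived backbones.

Expression is driven by the hybrid tac promoter followed by a lac operator, and the plasmid supplies its own lac repressor from a lacIq promoter–lacI cassette, so transcription is held off until induced with IPTG. The open reading frame begins with a signal-sequence-free MBP, which keeps the fusion in the cytosol and can serve as a solubility and amylose-affinity handle. Next comes the FRB domain (the FKBP-rapamycin binding domain of human FRAP/mTOR), followed by a very short Cdc42 segment of only about a dozen codons. The annotation software matched this piece to a T17N Cdc42 reference entry, but the record does not otherwise indicate a dominant-negative mutation, and the name suggests it is simply the N-terminal "N12" fragment of a split Cdc42. The FRB–Cdc42 insert was cloned between NdeI and BamHI, and the rrnB T1 and T2 terminators close the transcription unit.

The construct belongs to a toolkit of split small GTPases. FRB dimerises with FKBP in the presence of rapamycin, so this fragment is presumably intended to be reassembled with a complementary FKBP-fused Cdc42 fragment. The stated purpose here is recombinant production of the MBP-tagged piece.
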