Addgene plasmid #214290: pMAL-MBP-FRB-Cdc42/N12
Purpose: Express split-Cdc42 fragment fused with FRB and MBP
Depositing lab: Cliff Stains. Depositing organization: University of Virginia. Publication: Standardized Parts for Activation of Small GTPase Signaling in Living Cells. He Y, Faulkner BM, Roberti MA, Bassford DK, Stains C. Angew Chem Int Ed Engl. 2024 Jul 26:e202403499. doi: 10.1002/anie.202403499. PubMed 39058298.
Backbone
  Vector backbone: pMAL-c5X-His
  Backbone manufacturer: Genephore
  Backbone size w/o insert (bp): 5695
  Vector type: Bacterial Expression
Growth in bacteria
  Bacterial resistance: Ampicillin, 100 μg/mL
  Growth temperature: 37°C
  Growth strain: NEB Stable
  Copy number: High Copy
Gene/Insert
  Gene/Insert name: Split-Cdc42 fragment fused with FRB
  Species: H. sapiens (human)
  Insert size (bp): 357
  Entrez Gene: CDC42 (a.k.a. CDC42Hs, G25K, TKS)
  Promoter: Tac
  Tag / fusion protein: Maltose-binding protein (MBP) (N terminal on insert)
  Cloning method: Restriction Enzyme; 5′ cloning site NdeI (not destroyed); 3′ cloning site BamHI (not destroyed)
Terms and licenses: Academic/Nonprofit Terms; Industry Terms: Not Available to Industry
How to cite: pMAL-MBP-FRB-Cdc42/N12 was a gift from Cliff Stains (Addgene plasmid # 214290 ; http://n2t.net/addgene:214290 ; RRID:Addgene_214290)
